Addgene plasmid #127316: pcDNA3.1(+)/CUG-nLuc-3XFLAG-CL1/PEST
Purpose: Express 3xFLAG tagged highly destabilized nanoLuciferase (nLuc) protein from CUG start codon
Depositing lab: Jeremy Wilusz. Depositing organization: University of Pennsylvania. Publication: Ribosome queuing enables non-AUG translation to be resistant to multiple protein synthesis inhibitors. Kearse MG, Goldman DH, Choi J, Nwaezeapu C, Liang D, Green KM, Goldstrohm AC, Todd PK, Green R, Wilusz JE. Genes Dev. 2019 Jun 6. pii: gad.324715.119. doi: 10.1101/gad.324715.119. PubMed 31171704.
Backbone
  Vector backbone: pcDNA3.1(+)
  Total vector size (bp): 6154
  Vector type: Mammalian Expression
  Selectable markers: Neomycin (select with G418)
Growth in bacteria
  Bacterial resistance: Ampicillin, 100 μg/mL
  Growth temperature: 37°C
  Growth strain: DH5alpha
  Copy number: High Copy
Gene/Insert
  Gene/Insert name: nanoLuciferase (alt name: nLuc)
  Promoter: CMV
  Tag / fusion protein: 3xFLAG (C terminal on insert); CL1/PEST (C terminal on insert)
  Cloning method: Restriction Enzyme; 5′ cloning site HindIII (not destroyed); 3′ cloning site ApaI (not destroyed)
  Sequencing primers: 5′ CGCAAATGGGCGGTAGGCGTG
Terms and licenses: Academic/Nonprofit Terms; Industry Terms: Not Available to Industry
How to cite: pcDNA3.1(+)/CUG-nLuc-3XFLAG-CL1/PEST was a gift from Jeremy Wilusz (Addgene plasmid # 127316 ; http://n2t.net/addgene:127316 ; RRID:Addgene_127316)
