[The description below was written by a language model from this plasmid's Addgene catalogue record and pLannotate feature annotations shown in this document.]
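Description:
pcDNA3.1(+)/CUG-nLuc-3XFLAG-CL1/PEST is a mammalian expression plasmid of about 6.15 kb built on the pcDNA3.1(+) backbone. It is propagated in E. coli through a high-copy ColE1/pUC-type origin with ampicillin selection from the β-lactamase gene, and it also carries an f1 origin for single-stranded DNA production. For selection in mammalian cells, an SV40 early promoter drives the neomycin phosphotransferase gene, terminated by an SV40 polyadenylation signal, which allows G418 selection of stable transfectants. The short hits annotated as an HIV-1 LTR fragment, ble, lacI, lac promoter/operator and bom are small backbone remnants or partial matches rather than functional payload elements.

The insert, cloned between HindIII and ApaI, is a human codon-optimized nanoLuciferase reporter transcribed from the CMV immediate early enhancer/promoter and terminated by the bovine growth hormone polyadenylation signal. A T7 promoter upstream of the insert also permits in vitro transcription. According to the record, the reporter initiates from a CUG codon instead of the canonical AUG, which fits the annotation of the Nluc coding region as a fragment. The C terminus is fused to a 3xFLAG epitope for immunodetection, followed by two degradation signals: the CL1 degron, which promotes ubiquitin-dependent turnover, and the PEST region from mouse ornithine decarboxylase. Together these make the luciferase highly unstable, so luminescence tracks ongoing synthesis rather than accumulated protein. The construct serves as a sensitive reporter of non-AUG translation initiation, and the associated study examined how such initiation responds to protein synthesis inhibitors.
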