Features (pLannotate 1.2.2; 23 found; start..end, strand, type, name):
     61..440     +  enhancer       CMV enhancer: human cytomegalovirus immediate early enhancer
    441..644     +  promoter       CMV promoter: human cytomegalovirus (CMV) immediate early promoter
    640..673     +  LTR            5' LTR (truncated) (fragment): truncated 5' long terminal repeat (LTR) from HIV-1
    689..707     +  promoter       T7 promoter: promoter for bacteriophage T7 RNA polymerase
    776..1287    +  CDS            Nluc (fragment): NanoLuc® luciferase human codon-optimized
   1288..1353    +  CDS            3xFLAG: three tandem FLAG® epitope tags, followed by an enterokinase cleavage site
   1360..1407    +  CDS            hCL1: non-ORF yeast peptide conferring ubiquitin-dependent degradation human codon-optimized
   1402..1530    +  CDS            Odc1 (fragment): DCOR_MOUSE - Also known as Odc. Experimental evidence at protein level: Swiss-Prot protein existence level 1. Catalyzes the first and rate-limiting step of polyamine biosynthesis that converts ornithine into putrescine, which is the precursor for the polyamines, spermidine and spermine. Polyamines are essential for cell proliferation and are implicated in cellular processes, ranging from DNA replication to apoptosis. From Mus musculus (Mouse).
   1580..1691    +  polyA_signal   bGH poly(A) signal: bovine growth hormone polyadenylation signal
   1808..1829    +  promoter       SV40 promoter (fragment): SV40 enhancer and early promoter
   1850..2278    +  rep_origin     f1 ori (sequence partly withheld): f1 bacteriophage origin of replication; arrow indicates direction of (+) strand synthesis
   2292..2621    +  promoter       SV40 promoter: SV40 enhancer and early promoter
   2688..3479    +  CDS            neo: KKA2_KLEPN - Also known as kan, nptII. Experimental evidence at protein level: Swiss-Prot protein existence level 1. Resistance to kanamycin, neomycin, paromomycin, ribostamycin, butirosin and gentamicin B. From Klebsiella pneumoniae.
   3503..3661    +  CDS            ble (fragment): BLE_KLEPN - Experimental evidence at protein level: Swiss-Prot protein existence level 1. Binding protein with a strong affinity to the bleomycin family of antibiotics. Binds to CL990; an antimitotic-antibiotic compound. From Klebsiella pneumoniae.
   3656..3777    +  polyA_signal   SV40 poly(A) signal: SV40 polyadenylation signal
   3850..3866    -  protein_bind   lac operator: The lac repressor binds to the lac operator to inhibit transcription in E. coli. This inhibition can be relieved by adding lactose or isopropyl-β-D-thiogalactopyranoside (IPTG). lac repressor encoded by lacI
   3874..3904    -  promoter       lac promoter: promoter for the E. coli lac operon
   3919..3940    -  protein_bind   CAP binding site: CAP binding activates transcription in the presence of cAMP. E. coli catabolite activator protein
   3953..4045    -  CDS            lacI (fragment): lac repressor; lacI; The lac repressor binds to the lac operator to inhibit transcription in E. coli. This inhibition can be relieved by adding lactose or isopropyl-β-D-thiogalactopyranoside (IPTG).
   4228..4816    -  rep_origin     ori: high-copy-number ColE1/pMB1/pBR322/pUC origin of replication
   4987..5847    -  CDS            AmpR: β-lactamase; bla; confers resistance to ampicillin, carbenicillin, and related antibiotics
   5848..5952    -  promoter       AmpR promoter: bla
   6011..6063    -  misc_feature   bom (fragment): basis of mobility region from pBR322
>Addgene plasmid #127316 | pcDNA3.1(+)/CUG-nLuc-3XFLAG-CL1/PEST | addgene full sequence | sequence record 247796 | Addgene NGS Result
ATCTGCTTAGGGTTAGGCGTTTTGCGCTGCTTCGCGATGTACGGGCCAGATATACGCGTTGACATTGATT
ATTGACTAGTTATTAATAGTAATCAATTACGGGGTCATTAGTTCATAGCCCATATATGGAGTTCCGCGTT
ACATAACTTACGGTAAATGGCCCGCCTGGCTGACCGCCCAACGACCCCCGCCCATTGACGTCAATAATGA
CGTATGTTCCCATAGTAACGCCAATAGGGACTTTCCATTGACGTCAATGGGTGGAGTATTTACGGTAAAC
TGCCCACTTGGCAGTACATCAAGTGTATCATATGCCAAGTACGCCCCCTATTGACGTCAATGACGGTAAA
TGGCCCGCCTGGCATTATGCCCAGTACATGACCTTATGGGACTTTCCTACTTGGCAGTACATCTACGTAT
TAGTCATCGCTATTACCATGGTGATGCGGTTTTGGCAGTACATCAATGGGCGTGGATAGCGGTTTGACTC
ACGGGGATTTCCAAGTCTCCACCCCATTGACGTCAATGGGAGTTTGTTTTGGCACCAAAATCAACGGGAC
TTTCCAAAATGTCGTAACAACTCCGCCCCATTGACGCAAATGGGCGGTAGGCGTGTACGGTGGGAGGTCT
ATATAAGCAGAGCTCTCTGGCTAACTAGAGAACCCACTGCTTACTGGCTTATCGAAATTAATACGACTCA
CTATAGGGAGACCCAAGCTGGCTAGCGTTTAAACTTAAGCTTGGCAATCCGGTACTGTTGGTAAATAAGC
CACCCTGGTCTTCACACTCGAAGATTTCGTTGGGGACTGGCGACAGACAGCCGGCTACAACCTGGACCAA
GTCCTTGAACAGGGAGGTGTGTCCAGTTTGTTTCAGAATCTCGGGGTGTCCGTAACTCCGATCCAAAGGA
TTGTCCTGAGCGGTGAAAATGGGCTGAAGATCGACATCCATGTCATCATCCCGTATGAAGGTCTGAGCGG
CGACCAAATGGGCCAGATCGAAAAAATTTTTAAGGTGGTGTACCCTGTGGATGATCATCACTTTAAGGTG
ATCCTGCACTATGGCACACTGGTAATCGACGGGGTTACGCCGAACATGATCGACTATTTCGGACGGCCGT
ATGAAGGCATCGCCGTGTTCGACGGCAAAAAGATCACTGTAACAGGGACCCTGTGGAACGGCAACAAAAT
TATCGACGAGCGCCTGATCAACCCCGACGGCTCCCTGCTGTTCCGAGTAACCATCAACGGAGTGACCGGC
TGGCGGCTGTGCGAACGCATTCTGGCGGACTACAAAGACCATGACGGTGATTATAAAGATCATGACATCG
ATTACAAGGATGACGATGACAAGAATTCTGCTTGCAAGAACTGGTTCAGTAGCTTAAGCCACTTTGTGAT
CCACCTTAACAGCCACGGCTTTCCGCCTGAGGTTGAAGAGCAAGCCGCCGGTACATTGCCTATGTCCTGC
GCACAAGAAAGCGGTATGGACCGGCACCCAGCCGCTTGTGCTTCAGCTCGCATCAACGTCTAAGGCCGCG
ACTCTAGAGGGCCCGTTTAAACCCGCTGATCAGCCTCGACTGTGCCTTCTAGTTGCCAGCCATCTGTTGT
TTGCCCCTCCCCCGTGCCTTCCTTGACCCTGGAAGGTGCCACTCCCACTGTCCTTTCCTAATAAAATGAG
GAAATTGCATCGCATTGTCTGAGTAGGTGTCATTCTATTCTGGGGGGTGGGGTGGGGCAGGACGGCAAGG
GGGAGGATTGGGAAGACAATAGCAGGCATGCTGGGGATGCGGTGGGCTCTATGGCTTCTGAGGCGGAAAG
AACCAGCTGGGGCTCTAGGGGGTATCCCC
[124 nt withheld, positions 1850-1973]
C
[91 nt withheld, positions 1975-2065]
A
[49 nt withheld, positions 2067-2115]
CCTTTGACGTTGGAGTCCACGTTCTTT
[37 nt withheld, positions 2143-2179]
ACCCTATCTCGGTCTATTCTTTTGATTTATAAGGGATTTTGCCGATTTCGGCCTATTGGTTAAAAAATGA
GCTGATTTAACAAAAATTTAACGCGAATTAATTCTGTGGAATGTGTGTCAGTTAGGGTGTGGAAAGTCCC
CAGGCTCCCCAGCAGGCAGAAGTATGCAAAGCATGCATCTCAATTAGTCAGCAACCAGGTGTGGAAAGTC
CCCAGGCTCCCCAGCAGGCAGAAGTATGCAAAGCATGCATCTCAATTAGTCAGCAACCATAGTCCCGCCC
CTAACTCCGCCCATCCCGCCCCTAACTCCGCCCAGTTCCGCCCATTCTCCGCCCCATGGCTGACTAATTT
TTTTTATTTATGCAGAGGCCGAGGCCGCCTCTGCCTCTGAGCTATTCCAGAAGTAGTGAGGAGGCTTTTT
TGGAGGCCTAGGCTTTTGCAAAAAGCTCCCGGGAGCTTGTATATCCATTTTCGGATCTGATCAAGAGACA
GGATGAGGATCGTTTCGCATGATTGAACAAGATGGATTGCACGCAGGTTCTCCGGCCGCTTGGGTGGAGA
GGCTATTCGGCTATGACTGGGCACAACAGACAATCGGCTGCTCTGATGCCGCCGTGTTCCGGCTGTCAGC
GCAGGGGCGCCCGGTTCTTTTTGTCAAGACCGACCTGTCCGGTGCCCTGAATGAACTGCAGGACGAGGCA
GCGCGGCTATCGTGGCTGGCCACGACGGGCGTTCCTTGCGCAGCTGTGCTCGACGTTGTCACTGAAGCGG
GAAGGGACTGGCTGCTATTGGGCGAAGTGCCGGGGCAGGATCTCCTGTCATCTCACCTTGCTCCTGCCGA
GAAAGTATCCATCATGGCTGATGCAATGCGGCGGCTGCATACGCTTGATCCGGCTACCTGCCCATTCGAC
CACCAAGCGAAACATCGCATCGAGCGAGCACGTACTCGGATGGAAGCCGGTCTTGTCGATCAGGATGATC
TGGACGAAGAGCATCAGGGGCTCGCGCCAGCCGAACTGTTCGCCAGGCTCAAGGCGCGCATGCCCGACGG
CGAGGATCTCGTCGTGACCCATGGCGATGCCTGCTTGCCGAATATCATGGTGGAAAATGGCCGCTTTTCT
GGATTCATCGACTGTGGCCGGCTGGGTGTGGCGGACCGCTATCAGGACATAGCGTTGGCTACCCGTGATA
TTGCTGAAGAGCTTGGCGGCGAATGGGCTGACCGCTTCCTCGTGCTTTACGGTATCGCCGCTCCCGATTC
GCAGCGCATCGCCTTCTATCGCCTTCTTGACGAGTTCTTCTGAGCGGGACTCTGGGGTTCGAAATGACCG
ACCAAGCGACGCCCAACCTGCCATCACGAGATTTCGATTCCACCGCCGCCTTCTATGAAAGGTTGGGCTT
CGGAATCGTTTTCCGGGACGCCGGCTGGATGATCCTCCAGCGCGGGGATCTCATGCTGGAGTTCTTCGCC
CACCCCAACTTGTTTATTGCAGCTTATAATGGTTACAAATAAAGCAATAGCATCACAAATTTCACAAATA
AAGCATTTTTTTCACTGCATTCTAGTTGTGGTTTGTCCAAACTCATCAATGTATCTTATCATGTCTGTAT
ACCGTCGACCTCTAGCTAGAGCTTGGCGTAATCATGGTCATAGCTGTTTCCTGTGTGAAATTGTTATCCG
CTCACAATTCCACACAACATACGAGCCGGAAGCATAAAGTGTAAAGCCTGGGGTGCCTAATGAGTGAGCT
AACTCACATTAATTGCGTTGCGCTCACTGCCCGCTTTCCAGTCGGGAAACCTGTCGTGCCAGCTGCATTA
ATGAATCGGCCAACGCGCGGGGAGAGGCGGTTTGCGTATTGGGCGCTCTTCCGCTTCCTCGCTCACTGAC
TCGCTGCGCTCGGTCGTTCGGCTGCGGCGAGCGGTATCAGCTCACTCAAAGGCGGTAATACGGTTATCCA
CAGAATCAGGGGATAACGCAGGAAAGAACATGTGAGCAAAAGGCCAGCAAAAGGCCAGGAACCGTAAAAA
GGCCGCGTTGCTGGCGTTTTTCCATAGGCTCCGCCCCCCTGACGAGCATCACAAAAATCGACGCTCAAGT
CAGAGGTGGCGAAACCCGACAGGACTATAAAGATACCAGGCGTTTCCCCCTGGAAGCTCCCTCGTGCGCT
CTCCTGTTCCGACCCTGCCGCTTACCGGATACCTGTCCGCCTTTCTCCCTTCGGGAAGCGTGGCGCTTTC
TCATAGCTCACGCTGTAGGTATCTCAGTTCGGTGTAGGTCGTTCGCTCCAAGCTGGGCTGTGTGCACGAA
CCCCCCGTTCAGCCCGACCGCTGCGCCTTATCCGGTAACTATCGTCTTGAGTCCAACCCGGTAAGACACG
ACTTATCGCCACTGGCAGCAGCCACTGGTAACAGGATTAGCAGAGCGAGGTATGTAGGCGGTGCTACAGA
GTTCTTGAAGTGGTGGCCTAACTACGGCTACACTAGAAGAACAGTATTTGGTATCTGCGCTCTGCTGAAG
CCAGTTACCTTCGGAAAAAGAGTTGGTAGCTCTTGATCCGGCAAACAAACCACCGCTGGTAGCGGTGGTT
TTTTTGTTTGCAAGCAGCAGATTACGCGCAGAAAAAAAGGATCTCAAGAAGATCCTTTGATCTTTTCTAC
GGGGTCTGACGCTCAGTGGAACGAAAACTCACGTTAAGGGATTTTGGTCATGAGATTATCAAAAAGGATC
TTCACCTAGATCCTTTTAAATTAAAAATGAAGTTTTAAATCAATCTAAAGTATATATGAGTAAACTTGGT
CTGACAGTTACCAATGCTTAATCAGTGAGGCACCTATCTCAGCGATCTGTCTATTTCGTTCATCCATAGT
TGCCTGACTCCCCGTCGTGTAGATAACTACGATACGGGAGGGCTTACCATCTGGCCCCAGTGCTGCAATG
ATACCGCGAGACCCACGCTCACCGGCTCCAGATTTATCAGCAATAAACCAGCCAGCCGGAAGGGCCGAGC
GCAGAAGTGGTCCTGCAACTTTATCCGCCTCCATCCAGTCTATTAATTGTTGCCGGGAAGCTAGAGTAAG
TAGTTCGCCAGTTAATAGTTTGCGCAACGTTGTTGCCATTGCTACAGGCATCGTGGTGTCACGCTCGTCG
TTTGGTATGGCTTCATTCAGCTCCGGTTCCCAACGATCAAGGCGAGTTACATGATCCCCCATGTTGTGCA
AAAAAGCGGTTAGCTCCTTCGGTCCTCCGATCGTTGTCAGAAGTAAGTTGGCCGCAGTGTTATCACTCAT
GGTTATGGCAGCACTGCATAATTCTCTTACTGTCATGCCATCCGTAAGATGCTTTTCTGTGACTGGTGAG
TACTCAACCAAGTCATTCTGAGAATAGTGTATGCGGCGACCGAGTTGCTCTTGCCCGGCGTCAATACGGG
ATAATACCGCGCCACATAGCAGAACTTTAAAAGTGCTCATCATTGGAAAACGTTCTTCGGGGCGAAAACT
CTCAAGGATCTTACCGCTGTTGAGATCCAGTTCGATGTAACCCACTCGTGCACCCAACTGATCTTCAGCA
TCTTTTACTTTCACCAGCGTTTCTGGGTGAGCAAAAACAGGAAGGCAAAATGCCGCAAAAAAGGGAATAA
GGGCGACACGGAAATGTTGAATACTCATACTCTTCCTTTTTCAATATTATTGAAGCATTTATCAGGGTTA
TTGTCTCATGAGCGGATACATATTTGAATGTATTTAGAAAAATAAACAAATAGGGGTTCCGCGCACATTT
CCCCGAAAAGTGCCACCTGACGTCGACGGATCGGGAGATCTCCCGATCCCCTATGGTGCACTCTCAGTAC
AATCTGCTCTGATGCCGCATAGTTAAGCCAGTATCTGCTCCCTGCTTGTGTGTTGGAGGTCGCTGAGTAG
TGCGCGAGCAAAATTTAAGCTACAACAAGGCAAGGCTTGACCGACAATTGCATGAAGA
